>Addgene plasmid #197592 | pLenti-hSyn1-mScarlet/CAAX | addgene full sequence | sequence record 393447 | Addgene NGS Result
CAAAATTTAAGCTACAACAAGGCAAGGCTTGACCGACAATTGCATGAAGAATCTGCTTAGGGTTAGGCGT
TTTGCGCTGCTTCGCGATGTACGGGCCAGATATACGCGTTGACATTGATTATTGACTAGTTATTAATAGT
AATCAATTACGGGGTCATTAGTTCATAGCCCATATATGGAGTTCCGCGTTACATAACTTACGGTAAATGG
CCCGCCTGGCTGACCGCCCAACGACCCCCGCCCATTGACGTCAATAATGACGTATGTTCCCATAGTAACG
CCAATAGGGACTTTCCATTGACGTCAATGGGTGGAGTATTTACGGTAAACTGCCCACTTGGCAGTACATC
AAGTGTATCATATGCCAAGTACGCCCCCTATTGACGTCAATGACGGTAAATGGCCCGCCTGGCATTATGC
CCAGTACATGACCTTATGGGACTTTCCTACTTGGCAGTACATCTACGTATTAGTCATCGCTATTACCATG
GTGATGCGGTTTTGGCAGTACATCAATGGGCGTGGATAGCGGTTTGACTCACGGGGATTTCCAAGTCTCC
ACCCCATTGACGTCAATGGGAGTTTGTTTTGGCACCAAAATCAACGGGACTTTCCAAAATGTCGTAACAA
CTCCGCCCCATTGACGCAAATGGGCGGTAGGCGTGTACGGTGGGAGGTCTATATAAGCAGCGCGTTTTGC
CTGTACTGGGTCTCTCTGGTTAGACCAGATCTGAGCCTGGGAGCTCTCTGGCTAACTAGGGAACCCACTG
CTTAAGCCTCAATAAAGCTTGCCTTGAGTGCTTCAAGTAGTGTGTGCCCGTCTGTTGTGTGACTCTGGTA
ACTAGAGATCCCTCAGACCCTTTTAGTCAGTGTGGAAAATCTCTAGCAGTGGCGCCCGAACAGGGACTTG
AAAGCGAAAGGGAAACCAGAGGAGCTCTCTCGACGCAGGACTCGGCTTGCTGAAGCGCGCACGGCAAGAG
GCGAGGGGCGGCGACTGGTGAGTACGCCAAAAATTTTGACTAGCGGAGGCTAGAAGGAGAGAGATGGGTG
CGAGAGCGTCAGTATTAAGCGGGGGAGAATTAGATCGCGATGGGAAAAAATTCGGTTAAGGCCAGGGGGA
AAGAAAAAATATAAATTAAAACATATAGTATGGGCAAGCAGGGAGCTAGAACGATTCGCAGTTAATCCTG
GCCTGTTAGAAACATCAGAAGGCTGTAGACAAATACTGGGACAGCTACAACCATCCCTTCAGACAGGATC
AGAAGAACTTAGATCATTATATAATACAGTAGCAACCCTCTATTGTGTGCATCAAAGGATAGAGATAAAA
GACACCAAGGAAGCTTTAGACAAGATAGAGGAAGAGCAAAACAAAAGTAAGACCACCGCACAGCAAGCGG
CCGCTGATCTTCAGACCTGGAGGAGGAGATATGAGGGACAATTGGAGAAGTGAATTATATAAATATAAAG
TAGTAAAAATTGAACCATTAGGAGTAGCACCCACCAAGGCAAAGAGAAGAGTGGTGCAGAGAGAAAAAAG
AGCAGTGGGAATAGGAGCTTTGTTCCTTGGGTTCTTGGGAGCAGCAGGAAGCACTATGGGCGCAGCGTCA
ATGACGCTGACGGTACAGGCCAGACAATTATTGTCTGGTATAGTGCAGCAGCAGAACAATTTGCTGAGGG
CTATTGAGGCGCAACAGCATCTGTTGCAACTCACAGTCTGGGGCATCAAGCAGCTCCAGGCAAGAATCCT
GGCTGTGGAAAGATACCTAAAGGATCAACAGCTCCTGGGGATTTGGGGTTGCTCTGGAAAACTCATTTGC
ACCACTGCTGTGCCTTGGAATGCTAGTTGGAGTAATAAATCTCTGGAACAGATTTGGAATCACACGACCT
GGATGGAGTGGGACAGAGAAATTAACAATTACACAAGCTTAATACACTCCTTAATTGAAGAATCGCAAAA
CCAGCAAGAAAAGAATGAACAAGAATTATTGGAATTAGATAAATGGGCAAGTTTGTGGAATTGGTTTAAC
ATAACAAATTGGCTGTGGTATATAAAATTATTCATAATGATAGTAGGAGGCTTGGTAGGTTTAAGAATAG
TTTTTGCTGTACTTTCTATAGTGAATAGAGTTAGGCAGGGATATTCACCATTATCGTTTCAGACCCACCT
CCCAACCCCGAGGGGACCCGACAGGCCCGAAGGAATAGAAGAAGAAGGTGGAGAGAGAGACAGAGACAGA
TCCATTCGATTAGTGAACGGATCGGCACTGCGTGCGCCAATTCTGCAGACAAATGGCAGTTTCATCCACA
ATTTTAAAAGAAAAGGGGGGATTGGGGGGTACAGTGCAGGGGAAAGAATAGTAGACATAATAGCAACAGA
CATACAAACTAAAGAATTACAAAAACAAATTACAAAAATTCAAAATTTTCGGGTTTATTACAGGGACAGC
AGAGATCCAGTTTGGTTAATCCGAGTGCGTATGAGTGCAAGTGGGTTTTAGGACCAGGATGAGGCGGGGT
GGGGGTGCCTACCTGACGACCGACCCCGACCCACTGGACAAGCACCCAACCCCCATTCCCCAAATTGCGC
ATCCCCTATCAGAGAGGGGGAGGGGAAACAGGATGCGGCGAGGCGCGTGCGCACTGCCAGCTTCAGCACC
GCGGACAGTGCCTTCGCCCCCGCCTGGCGGCGCGCGCCACCGCCGCCTCAGCACTGAAGGCGCGCTGACG
TCACTCGCCGGTCCCCCGCAAACTCCCCTTCCCGGCCACCTTGGTCGCGTCCGCGCCGCCGCCGGCCCAG
CCGGACCGCACCACGCGAGGCGCGAGATAGGGGGGCACGGGCGCGACCATCTGCGCTGCGGCGCCGGCGA
CTCAGCGCTGCCTCAGTCTGCGGTGGGCAGCGGAGGAGTCGTGTCGTGCCTGAGAGCGCAGTCGCTGCAG
GGAACTAGTCCTAGGGGTACCGCCACCATGGTGAGCAAGGGCGAGGCAGTGATCAAGGAGTTCATGCGGT
TCAAGGTGCACATGGAGGGCTCCATGAACGGCCACGAGTTCGAGATCGAGGGCGAGGGCGAGGGCCGCCC
CTACGAGGGCACCCAGACCGCCAAGCTGAAGGTGACCAAGGGTGGCCCCCTGCCCTTCTCCTGGGACATC
CTGTCCCCTCAGTTCATGTACGGCTCCAGGGCCTTCACCAAGCACCCCGCCGACATCCCCGACTACTATA
AGCAGTCCTTCCCCGAGGGCTTCAAGTGGGAGCGCGTGATGAACTTCGAGGACGGCGGCGCCGTGACCGT
GACCCAGGACACCTCCCTGGAGGACGGCACCCTGATCTACAAGGTGAAGCTCCGCGGCACCAACTTCCCT
CCTGACGGCCCCGTAATGCAGAAGAAGACAATGGGCTGGGAAGCGTCCACCGAGCGGTTGTACCCCGAGG
ACGGCGTGCTGAAGGGCGACATTAAGATGGCCCTGCGCCTGAAGGACGGCGGCCGCTACCTGGCGGACTT
CAAGACCACCTACAAGGCCAAGAAGCCCGTGCAGATGCCCGGCGCCTACAACGTCGACCGCAAGTTGGAC
ATCACCTCCCACAACGAGGACTACACCGTGGTGGAACAGTACGAACGCTCCGAGGGCCGCCACTCCACCG
GCGGCATGGACGAGCTGTACAAGTCCGGACTCAGATCTCGAGCTCAAGCTTCGAATTCTGCAGTCGACAA
CCCTCCTGATGAGAGTGGCCCCGGCTGCATGAGCTGCAAGTGTGTGCTCTCCTGATTATCGATAATCAAC
CTCTGGATTACAAAATTTGTGAAAGATTGACTGGTATTCTTAACTATGTTGCTCCTTTTACGCTATGTGG
ATACGCTGCTTTAATGCCTTTGTATCATGCTATTGCTTCCCGTATGGCTTTCATTTTCTCCTCCTTGTAT
AAATCCTGGTTGCTGTCTCTTTATGAGGAGTTGTGGCCCGTTGTCAGGCAACGTGGCGTGGTGTGCACTG
TGTTTGCTGACGCAACCCCCACTGGTTGGGGCATTGCCACCACCTGTCAGCTCCTTTCCGGGACTTTCGC
TTTCCCCCTCCCTATTGCCACGGCGGAACTCATCGCCGCCTGCCTTGCCCGCTGCTGGACAGGGGCTCGG
CTGTTGGGCACTGACAATTCCGTGGTGTTGTCGGGGAAATCATCGTCCTTTCCTTGGCTGCTCGCCTGTG
TTGCCACCTGGATTCTGCGCGGGACGTCCTTCTGCTACGTCCCTTCGGCCCTCAATCCAGCGGACCTTCC
TTCCCGCGGCCTGCTGCCGGCTCTGCGGCCTCTTCCGCGTCTTCGCCTTCGCCCTCAGACGAGTCGGATC
TCCCTTTGGGCCGCCTCCCCGCATCGATACCGTCGACCTCGACCTAGAAAAACATGGAGCAATCACAAGT
AGCAATACAGCAGCTACCAATGCTGATTGTGCCTGGCTAGAAGCACAAGAGGAGGAGGAGGTGGGTTTTC
CAGTCACACCTCGTACCTTTAAGACCAATGACTTACAAGGCAGCTGTAGATCTTAGCCACTTTTTAAAAG
AAAAGGGGGGACTGGAAGGGCTAATTCACTCCCAACGAAGACAAGATATCCTTGATCTGTGGATCTACCA
CACACAAGGCTACTTCCCTGATTGGCAGAACTACACACCAGGGCCAGGGATCAGATATCCACTGACCTTT
GGATGGTGCTACAAGCTAGTACCAGTTGAGCAAGAGAAGGTAGAAGAAGCCAATGAAGGAGAGAACACCC
GCTTGTTACACCCTGTGAGCCTGCATGGGATGGATGACCCGGAGAGAGAAGTATTAGAGTGGAGGTTTGA
CAGCCGCCTAGCATTTCATCACATGGCCCGAGAGCTGCATCCGGACTGTACTGGGTCTCTCTGGTTAGAC
CAGATCTGAGCCTGGGAGCTCTCTGGCTAACTAGGGAACCCACTGCTTAAGCCTCAATAAAGCTTGCCTT
GAGTGCTTCAAGTAGTGTGTGCCCGTCTGTTGTGTGACTCTGGTAACTAGAGATCCCTCAGACCCTTTTA
GTCAGTGTGGAAAATCTCTAGCAGGGCCCGTTTAAACCCGCTGATCAGCCTCGACTGTGCCTTCTAGTTG
CCAGCCATCTGTTGTTTGCCCCTCCCCCGTGCCTTCCTTGACCCTGGAAGGTGCCACTCCCACTGTCCTT
TCCTAATAAAATGAGGAAATTGCATCGCATTGTCTGAGTAGGTGTCATTCTATTCTGGGGGGTGGGGTGG
GGCAGGACAGCAAGGGGGAGGATTGGGAAGACAATAGCAGGCATGCTGGGGATGCGGTGGGCTCTATGGC
TTCTGAGGCGGAAAGAACCAGCTGGGGCTCTAGGGGGTATCCCC
[124 nt withheld, positions 5365-5488]
C
[91 nt withheld, positions 5490-5580]
A
[49 nt withheld, positions 5582-5630]
CCTTTGACGTTGGAGTCCACGTTCTTT
[37 nt withheld, positions 5658-5694]
ACCCTATCTCGGTCTATTCTTTTGATTTATAAGGGATTTTGCCGATTTCGGCCTATTGGTTAAAAAATGA
GCTGATTTAACAAAAATTTAACGCGAATTAATTCTGTGGAATGTGTGTCAGTTAGGGTGTGGAAAGTCCC
CAGGCTCCCCAGCAGGCAGAAGTATGCAAAGCATGCATCTCAATTAGTCAGCAACCAGGTGTGGAAAGTC
CCCAGGCTCCCCAGCAGGCAGAAGTATGCAAAGCATGCATCTCAATTAGTCAGCAACCATAGTCCCGCCC
CTAACTCCGCCCATCCCGCCCCTAACTCCGCCCAGTTCCGCCCATTCTCCGCCCCATGGCTGACTAATTT
TTTTTATTTATGCAGAGGCCGAGGCCGCCTCTGCCTCTGAGCTATTCCAGAAGTAGTGAGGAGGCTTTTT
TGGAGGCCTAGGCTTTTGCAAAAAGCTCCCGGGAGCTTGTATATCCATTTTCGGATCTGATCAGCACGTG
TTGACAATTAATCATCGGCATAGTATATCGGCATAGTATAATACGACAAGGTGAGGAACTAAACCATGGC
CAAGTTGACCAGTGCCGTTCCGGTGCTCACCGCGCGCGACGTCGCCGGAGCGGTCGAGTTCTGGACCGAC
CGGCTCGGGTTCTCCCGGGACTTCGTGGAGGACGACTTCGCCGGTGTGGTCCGGGACGACGTGACCCTGT
TCATCAGCGCGGTCCAGGACCAGGTGGTGCCGGACAACACCCTGGCCTGGGTGTGGGTGCGCGGCCTGGA
CGAGCTGTACGCCGAGTGGTCGGAGGTCGTGTCCACGAACTTCCGGGACGCCTCCGGGCCGGCCATGACC
GAGATCGGCGAGCAGCCGTGGGGGCGGGAGTTCGCCCTGCGCGACCCGGCCGGCAACTGCGTGCACTTCG
TGGCCGAGGAGCAGGACTGACACGTGCTACGAGATTTCGATTCCACCGCCGCCTTCTATGAAAGGTTGGG
CTTCGGAATCGTTTTCCGGGACGCCGGCTGGATGATCCTCCAGCGCGGGGATCTCATGCTGGAGTTCTTC
GCCCACCCCAACTTGTTTATTGCAGCTTATAATGGTTACAAATAAAGCAATAGCATCACAAATTTCACAA
ATAAAGCATTTTTTTCACTGCATTCTAGTTGTGGTTTGTCCAAACTCATCAATGTATCTTATCATGTCTG
TATACCGTCGACCTCTAGCTAGAGCTTGGCGTAATCATGGTCATAGCTGTTTCCTGTGTGAAATTGTTAT
CCGCTCACAATTCCACACAACATACGAGCCGGAAGCATAAAGTGTAAAGCCTGGGGTGCCTAATGAGTGA
GCTAACTCACATTAATTGCGTTGCGCTCACTGCCCGCTTTCCAGTCGGGAAACCTGTCGTGCCAGCTGCA
TTAATGAATCGGCCAACGCGCGGGGAGAGGCGGTTTGCGTATTGGGCGCTCTTCCGCTTCCTCGCTCACT
GACTCGCTGCGCTCGGTCGTTCGGCTGCGGCGAGCGGTATCAGCTCACTCAAAGGCGGTAATACGGTTAT
CCACAGAATCAGGGGATAACGCAGGAAAGAACATGTGAGCAAAAGGCCAGCAAAAGGCCAGGAACCGTAA
AAAGGCCGCGTTGCTGGCGTTTTTCCATAGGCTCCGCCCCCCTGACGAGCATCACAAAAATCGACGCTCA
AGTCAGAGGTGGCGAAACCCGACAGGACTATAAAGATACCAGGCGTTTCCCCCTGGAAGCTCCCTCGTGC
GCTCTCCTGTTCCGACCCTGCCGCTTACCGGATACCTGTCCGCCTTTCTCCCTTCGGGAAGCGTGGCGCT
TTCTCATAGCTCACGCTGTAGGTATCTCAGTTCGGTGTAGGTCGTTCGCTCCAAGCTGGGCTGTGTGCAC
GAACCCCCCGTTCAGCCCGACCGCTGCGCCTTATCCGGTAACTATCGTCTTGAGTCCAACCCGGTAAGAC
ACGACTTATCGCCACTGGCAGCAGCCACTGGTAACAGGATTAGCAGAGCGAGGTATGTAGGCGGTGCTAC
AGAGTTCTTGAAGTGGTGGCCTAACTACGGCTACACTAGAAGAACAGTATTTGGTATCTGCGCTCTGCTG
AAGCCAGTTACCTTCGGAAAAAGAGTTGGTAGCTCTTGATCCGGCAAACAAACCACCGCTGGTAGCGGTG
GTTTTTTTGTTTGCAAGCAGCAGATTACGCGCAGAAAAAAAGGATCTCAAGAAGATCCTTTGATCTTTTC
TACGGGGTCTGACGCTCAGTGGAACGAAAACTCACGTTAAGGGATTTTGGTCATGAGATTATCAAAAAGG
ATCTTCACCTAGATCCTTTTAAATTAAAAATGAAGTTTTAAATCAATCTAAAGTATATATGAGTAAACTT
GGTCTGACAGTTACCAATGCTTAATCAGTGAGGCACCTATCTCAGCGATCTGTCTATTTCGTTCATCCAT
AGTTGCCTGACTCCCCGTCGTGTAGATAACTACGATACGGGAGGGCTTACCATCTGGCCCCAGTGCTGCA
ATGATACCGCGAGACCCACGCTCACCGGCTCCAGATTTATCAGCAATAAACCAGCCAGCCGGAAGGGCCG
AGCGCAGAAGTGGTCCTGCAACTTTATCCGCCTCCATCCAGTCTATTAATTGTTGCCGGGAAGCTAGAGT
AAGTAGTTCGCCAGTTAATAGTTTGCGCAACGTTGTTGCCATTGCTACAGGCATCGTGGTGTCACGCTCG
TCGTTTGGTATGGCTTCATTCAGCTCCGGTTCCCAACGATCAAGGCGAGTTACATGATCCCCCATGTTGT
GCAAAAAAGCGGTTAGCTCCTTCGGTCCTCCGATCGTTGTCAGAAGTAAGTTGGCCGCAGTGTTATCACT
CATGGTTATGGCAGCACTGCATAATTCTCTTACTGTCATGCCATCCGTAAGATGCTTTTCTGTGACTGGT
GAGTACTCAACCAAGTCATTCTGAGAATAGTGTATGCGGCGACCGAGTTGCTCTTGCCCGGCGTCAATAC
GGGATAATACCGCGCCACATAGCAGAACTTTAAAAGTGCTCATCATTGGAAAACGTTCTTCGGGGCGAAA
ACTCTCAAGGATCTTACCGCTGTTGAGATCCAGTTCGATGTAACCCACTCGTGCACCCAACTGATCTTCA
GCATCTTTTACTTTCACCAGCGTTTCTGGGTGAGCAAAAACAGGAAGGCAAAATGCCGCAAAAAAGGGAA
TAAGGGCGACACGGAAATGTTGAATACTCATACTCTTCCTTTTTCAATATTATTGAAGCATTTATCAGGG
TTATTGTCTCATGAGCGGATACATATTTGAATGTATTTAGAAAAATAAACAAATAGGGGTTCCGCGCACA
TTTCCCCGAAAAGTGCCACCTGACGTCGACGGATCGGGAGATCTCCCGATCCCCTATGGTGCACTCTCAG
TACAATCTGCTCTGATGCCGCATAGTTAAGCCAGTATCTGCTCCCTGCTTGTGTGTTGGAGGTCGCTGAG
TAGTGCGCGAG
Features (pLannotate 1.2.2; 33 found; start..end, strand, type, name):
    111..490     +  enhancer       CMV enhancer: human cytomegalovirus immediate early enhancer
    491..690     +  promoter       CMV promoter: human cytomegalovirus (CMV) immediate early promoter
    708..888     +  LTR            5' LTR (truncated): truncated 5' long terminal repeat (LTR) from HIV-1
    935..1060    +  misc_feature   HIV-1 Ψ: packaging signal of human immunodeficiency virus type 1
   1044..1407    +  CDS            HIV-1 gag (fragment): gag protein from human immunodeficiency virus 1; gag
   1553..1786    +  misc_feature   RRE: The Rev response element (RRE) of HIV-1 allows for Rev-dependent mRNA export from the nucleus to the cytoplasm.
   2163..2263    +  CDS            Rev (fragment): human immunodeficiency virus 1 (HIV-1) Rev protein; rev; enhances nuclear export of unspliced and incompletely spliced viral mRNAs
   2312..2429    +  misc_feature   cPPT/CTS: central polypurine tract and central termination sequence of HIV-1
   2484..2931    +  promoter       hSyn promoter: human synapsin I promoter; confers neuron-specific expression (Kügler et al., 2003)
   2968..3663    +  CDS            mScarlet: mScarlet is a basic (constitutively fluorescent) red fluorescent protein published in 2016, derived from synthetic construct. It has moderate acid sensitivity.
   3664..3708    +  misc_feature   MCS (fragment): multiple cloning site
   3709..3765    +  CDS            H-Ras (fragment): human small GTPase proto-oncoprotein
   3774..4362    +  misc_feature   WPRE: woodchuck hepatitis virus posttranscriptional regulatory element
   4363..4494    +  CDS            nef (fragment): NEF_HV1Z2 - Experimental evidence at protein level: Swiss-Prot protein existence level 1. Extracellular Nef protein targets CD4(+) T-lymphocytes for apoptosis by interacting with CXCR4 surface receptors. From Human immunodeficiency virus type 1 group M subtype D (isolate Z2/CDC-Z34) (HIV-1).
   4493..4561    +  CDS            nef (fragment): NEF_HV1Z2 - Experimental evidence at protein level: Swiss-Prot protein existence level 1. Extracellular Nef protein targets CD4(+) T-lymphocytes for apoptosis by interacting with CXCR4 surface receptors. From Human immunodeficiency virus type 1 group M subtype D (isolate Z2/CDC-Z34) (HIV-1).
   4563..4875    +  LTR            5' LTR (fragment): 5' long terminal repeat (LTR) from HIV-1
   4883..5063    +  LTR            5' LTR (truncated): truncated 5' long terminal repeat (LTR) from HIV-1
   5095..5319    +  polyA_signal   bGH poly(A) signal: bovine growth hormone polyadenylation signal
   5323..5344    +  promoter       SV40 promoter (fragment): SV40 enhancer and early promoter
   5365..5793    +  rep_origin     f1 ori (sequence partly withheld): f1 bacteriophage origin of replication; arrow indicates direction of (+) strand synthesis
   5807..6136    +  promoter       SV40 promoter: SV40 enhancer and early promoter
   6184..6231    +  promoter       EM7 promoter: synthetic bacterial promoter&nbsp
   6250..6624    +  CDS            BleoR: antibiotic-binding protein; Sh ble from Streptoalloteichus hindustanus; confers resistance to bleomycin, phleomycin, and Zeocin™
   6634..6759    +  CDS            ble (fragment): BLE_KLEPN - Experimental evidence at protein level: Swiss-Prot protein existence level 1. Binding protein with a strong affinity to the bleomycin family of antibiotics. Binds to CL990; an antimitotic-antibiotic compound. From Klebsiella pneumoniae.
   6754..6875    +  polyA_signal   SV40 poly(A) signal: SV40 polyadenylation signal
   6948..6964    -  protein_bind   lac operator: The lac repressor binds to the lac operator to inhibit transcription in E. coli. This inhibition can be relieved by adding lactose or isopropyl-β-D-thiogalactopyranoside (IPTG). lac repressor encoded by lacI
   6972..7002    -  promoter       lac promoter: promoter for the E. coli lac operon
   7017..7038    -  protein_bind   CAP binding site: CAP binding activates transcription in the presence of cAMP. E. coli catabolite activator protein
   7051..7143    -  CDS            lacI (fragment): lac repressor; lacI; The lac repressor binds to the lac operator to inhibit transcription in E. coli. This inhibition can be relieved by adding lactose or isopropyl-β-D-thiogalactopyranoside (IPTG).
   7326..7914    -  rep_origin     ori: high-copy-number ColE1/pMB1/pBR322/pUC origin of replication
   8085..8945    -  CDS            AmpR: β-lactamase; bla; confers resistance to ampicillin, carbenicillin, and related antibiotics
   8946..9050    -  promoter       AmpR promoter: bla
   9109..9161    -  misc_feature   bom (fragment): basis of mobility region from pBR322
