[The description below was written by a language model from this plasmid's Addgene catalogue record and pLannotate feature annotations shown in this document.]
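Description:
pLenti-hSyn1-mScarlet/CAAX is an HIV-1-based lentiviral transfer vector of about 9.2 kb, built to express a membrane-anchored red fluorescent protein in neurons. It is propagated in E. coli from a high-copy ColE1/pUC-type origin under ampicillin selection (AmpR), and it also carries an f1 origin. Outside the viral genome, downstream of the 3' LTR and a bGH polyadenylation signal, is a BleoR cassette driven by tandem SV40 and EM7 promoters and ending in an SV40 poly(A) signal. This accounts for the Zeocin marker listed in the record. Because the cassette lies outside the LTRs, it would not be packaged into virus or transferred to transduced cells.

The viral portion begins with a CMV enhancer/promoter fused to a truncated 5' LTR, a chimeric arrangement that drives genomic RNA transcription in packaging cells. This is followed by the Ψ packaging signal with a gag fragment, the Rev response element for Rev-dependent nuclear export, and the cPPT/CTS. The internal expression cassette uses the human synapsin I promoter, which confers neuron-specific expression. It drives mScarlet joined through a short linker derived from a multiple cloning site to a C-terminal H-Ras fragment that supplies the CAAX motif. This motif directs lipid modification and so tethers the fluorophore to the membrane. A WPRE downstream enhances transcript expression. The 3' end is annotated as nef fragments and LTR segments; the record does not state whether this LTR is self-inactivating. According to the record, membrane targeting gives good visualization of neuronal processes, so the vector is suited to labelling neuronal morphology after lentiviral transduction.
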