Addgene plasmid #197592: pLenti-hSyn1-mScarlet/CAAX
Purpose: Lentiviral transfer vector for the neuronal expression of membrane-bound mScarlet (good visualization of neuronal processes)
Depositing lab: Patrik Verstreken. Depositing organization: Vlaams Instituut voor Biotechnologie (VIB, vzw).
Backbone
  Vector backbone: pLenti
  Backbone size w/o insert (bp): 8409
  Total vector size (bp): 9207
  Modifications to backbone: Human Synapsin I gene promoter
  Vector type: Lentiviral
  Selectable markers: Zeocin
Growth in bacteria
  Bacterial resistance: Ampicillin, 100 μg/mL
  Growth temperature: 30°C
  Growth strain: NEB Stable
  Copy number: High Copy
Gene/Insert
  Gene/Insert name: mScarlet-CAAX
  Insert size (bp): 798
  Promoter: hSynI
  Tag / fusion protein: CAAX (C terminal on insert)
  Cloning method: Gibson Cloning
  Sequencing primers: 5′ agtcgtgtcgtgcctgag; 3′ TGTTGCTCCTTTTACGCTATG
Terms and licenses: Academic/Nonprofit Terms; Industry Terms: Not Available to Industry
How to cite: pLenti-hSyn1-mScarlet/CAAX was a gift from Patrik Verstreken (Addgene plasmid # 197592 ; http://n2t.net/addgene:197592 ; RRID:Addgene_197592)
